LOCUS       Exported 7256 bp ds-DNA circular SYN 12-MAY-2021
DEFINITION  AAV expression of EF1a-driven, Cre-dependent, humanized
            channelrhodopsin E123T/T159C mutant fused to EYFP for optogenetic
            activation..
ACCESSION   .
VERSION     .
KEYWORDS    pAAV-Ef1a-DIO hChR2(E123T/T159C)-EYFP
SOURCE      synthetic DNA construct
  ORGANISM  synthetic DNA construct
REFERENCE   1 (bases 1 to 7256)
  AUTHORS   Mattis J, Tye KM, Ferenczi EA, Ramakrishnan C, O'Shea DJ, Prakash R,
            Gunaydin LA, Hyun M, Fenno LE, Gradinaru V, Yizhar O, Deisseroth K
  TITLE     Principles for applying optogenetic tools derived from direct
            comparative analysis of microbial opsins.
  JOURNAL   Nat Methods. 2011 Dec 18;9(2):159-72. doi: 10.1038/nmeth.1808.
  PUBMED    22179551
REFERENCE   2 (bases 1 to 7256)
  AUTHORS   .
  TITLE     Direct Submission
  JOURNAL   Exported May 12, 2021 from SnapGene Server 1.1.58
            http://www.snapgene.com
FEATURES             Location/Qualifiers
     source          1..7256
                     /organism="synthetic DNA construct"
                     /mol_type="other DNA"
     promoter        225..1403
                     /label=EF-1-alpha promoter
                     /note="strong constitutive promoter for human elongation
                     factor EF-1-alpha"
     intron          456..1394
                     /label=EF-1-alpha intron A
                     /note="intron upstream of the start codon of human
                     EF-1-alpha"
     primer_bind     1351..1371
                     /label=EF1a-F
                     /note="Human elongation factor-1a promoter, forward primer"
     protein_bind    1434..1467
                     /label=lox2272
                     /bound_moiety="Cre recombinase"
                     /note="Cre-mediated recombination occurs in the 8-bp core
                     sequence (GGATACTT). lox2272 sites are compatible with each
                     other, but incompatible with loxP or loxN sites (Lee and
                     Saito, 1988)."
     protein_bind    1518..1551
                     /label=loxP
                     /bound_moiety="Cre recombinase"
                     /note="Cre-mediated recombination occurs in the 8-bp core
                     sequence (GCATACAT)."
     CDS             complement(1563..2282)
                     /codon_start=1
                     /product="enhanced YFP"
                     /label=EYFP
                     /note="mammalian codon-optimized"
                     /translation="MVSKGEELFTGVVPILVELDGDVNGHKFSVSGEGEGDATYGKLTL
                     KFICTTGKLPVPWPTLVTTFGYGLQCFARYPDHMKQHDFFKSAMPEGYVQERTIFFKDD
                     GNYKTRAEVKFEGDTLVNRIELKGIDFKEDGNILGHKLEYNYNSHNVYIMADKQKNGIK
                     VNFKIRHNIEDGSVQLADHYQQNTPIGDGPVLLPDNHYLSYQSALSKDPNEKRDHMVLL
                     EFVTAAGITLGMDELYK"
     primer_bind     complement(1608..1629)
                     /label=EGFP-C
                     /note="EGFP, forward primer"
     primer_bind     1957..1976
                     /label=EXFP-R
                     /note="For distinguishing EGFP variants, reverse primer"
     primer_bind     2216..2237
                     /label=EGFP-N
                     /note="EGFP, reverse primer"
     regulatory      2279..2288
                     /regulatory_class="other"
                     /note="vertebrate consensus sequence for strong initiation
                     of translation (Kozak, 1987)"
     CDS             complement(2298..3224)
                     /codon_start=1
                     /product="H134R mutant of an N-terminal fragment of
                     channelrhodopsin-2 from the alga Chlamydomonas reinhardtii
                     (Nagel et al., 2005)"
                     /label=ChR2(H134R)
                     /note="blue light-activated cation channel"
                     /translation="MDYGGALSAVGRELLFVTNPVVVNGSVLVPEDQCYCAGWIESRGT
                     NGAQTASNVLQWLAAGFSILLLMFYAYQTWKSTCGWEEIYVCAIEMVKVILEFFFEFKN
                     PSMLYLATGHRVQWLRYATWLLTCPVILIHLSNLTGLSNDYSRRTMGLLVSDIGCIVWG
                     ATSAMATGYVKVIFFCLGLCYGANTFFHAAKAYIEGYHTVPKGRCRQVVTGMAWLFFVS
                     WGMFPILFILGPEGFGVLSVYGSTVGHTIIDLMSKNCWGLLGHYLRVLIHEHILIHGDI
                     RKTTKLNIGGTEIEVETLVEDEAEAGAV"
     regulatory      3221..3230
                     /regulatory_class="other"
                     /note="vertebrate consensus sequence for strong initiation
                     of translation (Kozak, 1987)"
     protein_bind    complement(3235..3268)
                     /label=lox2272
                     /bound_moiety="Cre recombinase"
                     /note="Cre-mediated recombination occurs in the 8-bp core
                     sequence (GGATACTT). lox2272 sites are compatible with each
                     other, but incompatible with loxP or loxN sites (Lee and
                     Saito, 1988)."
     protein_bind    complement(3319..3352)
                     /label=loxP
                     /bound_moiety="Cre recombinase"
                     /note="Cre-mediated recombination occurs in the 8-bp core
                     sequence (GCATACAT)."
     misc_feature    3377..3965
                     /label=WPRE
                     /note="woodchuck hepatitis virus posttranscriptional
                     regulatory element"
     primer_bind     complement(3430..3450)
                     /label=WPRE-R
                     /note="WPRE, reverse primer"
     CDS             complement(3848..3859)
                     /codon_start=1
                     /product="Factor Xa recognition and cleavage site"
                     /label=Factor Xa site
                     /translation="IEGR"
     polyA_signal    3997..4473
                     /label=hGH poly(A) signal
                     /note="human growth hormone polyadenylation signal"
     primer_bind     complement(4196..4215)
                     /label=hGH-PA-R
                     /note="Human growth hormone terminator, reverse primer"
     repeat_region   4513..4653
                     /label=AAV2 ITR
                     /note="inverted terminal repeat of adeno-associated virus
                     serotype 2"
     repeat_region   4513..4642
                     /label=AAV2 ITR
     rep_origin      4728..5183
                     /direction=RIGHT
                     /label=f1 ori
                     /note="f1 bacteriophage origin of replication; arrow
                     indicates direction of (+) strand synthesis"
     primer_bind     complement(4815..4834)
                     /label=F1ori-R
                     /note="F1 origin, reverse primer"
     primer_bind     5025..5046
                     /label=F1ori-F
                     /note="F1 origin, forward primer"
     primer_bind     complement(5200..5219)
                     /label=pRS-marker
                     /note="pRS vectors, use to sequence yeast selectable
                     marker"
     primer_bind     5319..5341
                     /label=pGEX 3'
                     /note="pGEX vectors, reverse primer"
     primer_bind     complement(5379..5397)
                     /label=pBRforEco
                     /note="pBR322 vectors, upsteam of EcoRI site, forward
                     primer"
     promoter        5465..5569
                     /gene="bla"
                     /label=AmpR promoter
     CDS             5570..6430
                     /codon_start=1
                     /gene="bla"
                     /product="beta-lactamase"
                     /label=AmpR
                     /note="confers resistance to ampicillin, carbenicillin, and
                     related antibiotics"
                     /translation="MSIQHFRVALIPFFAAFCLPVFAHPETLVKVKDAEDQLGARVGYI
                     ELDLNSGKILESFRPEERFPMMSTFKVLLCGAVLSRIDAGQEQLGRRIHYSQNDLVEYS
                     PVTEKHLTDGMTVRELCSAAITMSDNTAANLLLTTIGGPKELTAFLHNMGDHVTRLDRW
                     EPELNEAIPNDERDTTMPVAMATTLRKLLTGELLTLASRQQLIDWMEADKVAGPLLRSA
                     LPAGWFIADKSGAGERGSRGIIAALGPDGKPSRIVVIYTTGSQATMDERNRQIAEIGAS
                     LIKHW"
     primer_bind     complement(5788..5807)
                     /label=Amp-R
                     /note="Ampicillin resistance gene, reverse primer"
     rep_origin      6601..7189
                     /direction=RIGHT
                     /label=ori
                     /note="high-copy-number ColE1/pMB1/pBR322/pUC origin of
                     replication"
     primer_bind     7090..7109
                     /label=pBR322ori-F
                     /note="pBR322 origin, forward primer"
     repeat_region   7251..124
                     /label=AAV2 ITR (alternate)
                     /note="Functional equivalent of wild-type AAV2 ITR"
ORIGIN
        1 ggcagctgcg cgctcgctcg ctcactgagg ccgcccgggc gtcgggcgac ctttggtcgc
       61 ccggcctcag tgagcgagcg agcgcgcaga gagggagtgg ccaactccat cactaggggt
      121 tcctgcggcc gcacgcgtaa gctttgcaaa gatggataaa gttttaaaca gagaggaatc
      181 tttgcagcta atggaccttc taggtcttga aaggagtggg aattggctcc ggtgcccgtc
      241 agtgggcaga gcgcacatcg cccacagtcc ccgagaagtt ggggggaggg gtcggcaatt
      301 gaaccggtgc ctagagaagg tggcgcgggg taaactggga aagtgatgtc gtgtactggc
      361 tccgcctttt tcccgagggt gggggagaac cgtatataag tgcagtagtc gccgtgaacg
      421 ttctttttcg caacgggttt gccgccagaa cacaggtaag tgccgtgtgt ggttcccgcg
      481 ggcctggcct ctttacgggt tatggccctt gcgtgccttg aattacttcc acctggctgc
      541 agtacgtgat tcttgatccc gagcttcggg ttggaagtgg gtgggagagt tcgaggcctt
      601 gcgcttaagg agccccttcg cctcgtgctt gagttgaggc ctggcctggg cgctggggcc
      661 gccgcgtgcg aatctggtgg caccttcgcg cctgtctcgc tgctttcgat aagtctctag
      721 ccatttaaaa tttttgatga cctgctgcga cgcttttttt ctggcaagat agtcttgtaa
      781 atgcgggcca agatctgcac actggtattt cggtttttgg ggccgcgggc ggcgacgggg
      841 cccgtgcgtc ccagcgcaca tgttcggcga ggcggggcct gcgagcgcgg ccaccgagaa
      901 tcggacgggg gtagtctcaa gctggccggc ctgctctggt gcctggcctc gcgccgccgt
      961 gtatcgcccc gccctgggcg gcaaggctgg cccggtcggc accagttgcg tgagcggaaa
     1021 gatggccgct tcccggccct gctgcaggga gctcaaaatg gaggacgcgg cgctcgggag
     1081 agcgggcggg tgagtcaccc acacaaagga aaagggcctt tccgtcctca gccgtcgctt
     1141 catgtgactc cacggagtac cgggcgccgt ccaggcacct cgattagttc tcgagctttt
     1201 ggagtacgtc gtctttaggt tggggggagg ggttttatgc gatggagttt ccccacactg
     1261 agtgggtgga gactgaagtt aggccagctt ggcacttgat gtaattctcc ttggaatttg
     1321 ccctttttga gtttggatct tggttcattc tcaagcctca gacagtggtt caaagttttt
     1381 ttcttccatt tcaggtgtcg tgaggtaccg gatcctctag agtcgactcc ggaataactt
     1441 cgtataggat actttatacg aagttatgca gaatggtagc tggattgtag ctgctattag
     1501 caatatgaaa cctcttaata acttcgtata gcatacatta tacgaagtta tggcgcgccc
     1561 tattacttgt acagctcgtc catgccgaga gtgatcccgg cggcggtcac gaactccagc
     1621 aggaccatgt gatcgcgctt ctcgttgggg tctttgctca gggcggactg gtagctcagg
     1681 tagtggttgt cgggcagcag cacggggccg tcgccgatgg gggtgttctg ctggtagtgg
     1741 tcggcgagct gcacgctgcc gtcctcgatg ttgtggcgga tcttgaagtt caccttgatg
     1801 ccgttcttct gcttgtcggc catgatatag acgttgtggc tgttgtagtt gtactccagc
     1861 ttgtgcccca ggatgttgcc gtcctccttg aagtcgatgc ccttcagctc gatgcggttc
     1921 accagggtgt cgccctcgaa cttcacctcg gcgcgggtct tgtagttgcc gtcgtccttg
     1981 aagaagatgg tgcgctcctg gacgtagcct tcgggcatgg cggacttgaa gaagtcgtgc
     2041 tgcttcatgt ggtcggggta gcgggcgaag cactgcaggc cgtagccgaa ggtggtcacg
     2101 agggtgggcc agggcacggg cagcttgccg gtggtgcaga tgaacttcag ggtcagcttg
     2161 ccgtaggtgg catcgccctc gccctcgccg gacacgctga acttgtggcc gtttacgtcg
     2221 ccgtccagct cgaccaggat gggcaccacc ccggtgaaca gctcctcgcc cttgctcacc
     2281 atggtggcgg ccgctggcac ggctccggcc tcggcttcgt cttcgacgag agtctcgacc
     2341 tcgatctccg ttccgccgat gttcagtttg gtggttttgc ggatatctcc gtgaatcaat
     2401 atgtgctcgt ggatcaggac gcgcaggtag tgtcccaaca acccccaaca atttttactc
     2461 atcagatcaa taatcgtgtg acctacggtg gagccataga cgctcaggac gccaaaacct
     2521 tcgggcccca aaatgaagag aattgggaac ataccccagc tcacgaaaaa cagccatgcc
     2581 atgccggtca cgacctggcg gcaccgaccc tttggcacag tatgataacc ctcgatatat
     2641 gctttggcgg cgtgaaaaaa tgtgttcgcg ccatagcaca atccaagaca aaagaagatg
     2701 actttaacat agccggttgc catggcgctg gtagcccccc acacgataca cccgatgtct
     2761 gagacaagga gtcccatggt tctcctgctg tagtcgttgc tcaggccggt gaggttgctc
     2821 aggtggataa ggatgacagg acaagtgagc agccaggttg catagcgcag ccactgcacc
     2881 cggtgtcctg tggcaaggta gagcatagag ggattcttaa actcaaaaaa gaactcgaga
     2941 atcaccttaa ccatttcaat ggcgcacaca tagatctcct cccagccgca tgtagatttc
     3001 caggtttggt aggcatagaa catcagcagc aaaatgctga atcctgctgc aagccactgc
     3061 aggacatttg acgcggtctg agcgccgttc gtgccgcgag attcaatcca tccggcacag
     3121 taacattgat cctcagggac caggacggac ccgttcacca ccacaggatt agtaacgaac
     3181 aaaagttcgc gtccgacggc agacaaagcg ccgccatagt ccatggtggc tagcataact
     3241 tcgtataaag tatcctatac gaagttattt gccttaaccc agaaattatc actgttattc
     3301 tttagaatgg tgcaaagaat aacttcgtat aatgtatgct atacgaagtt atgaattcga
     3361 tatcaagctt atcgataatc aacctctgga ttacaaaatt tgtgaaagat tgactggtat
     3421 tcttaactat gttgctcctt ttacgctatg tggatacgct gctttaatgc ctttgtatca
     3481 tgctattgct tcccgtatgg ctttcatttt ctcctccttg tataaatcct ggttgctgtc
     3541 tctttatgag gagttgtggc ccgttgtcag gcaacgtggc gtggtgtgca ctgtgtttgc
     3601 tgacgcaacc cccactggtt ggggcattgc caccacctgt cagctccttt ccgggacttt
     3661 cgctttcccc ctccctattg ccacggcgga actcatcgcc gcctgccttg cccgctgctg
     3721 gacaggggct cggctgttgg gcactgacaa ttccgtggtg ttgtcgggga aatcatcgtc
     3781 ctttccttgg ctgctcgcct atgttgccac ctggattctg cgcgggacgt ccttctgcta
     3841 cgtcccttcg gccctcaatc cagcggacct tccttcccgc ggcctgctgc cggctctgcg
     3901 gcctcttccg cgtcttcgcc ttcgccctca gacgagtcgg atctcccttt gggccgcctc
     3961 cccgcatcga taccgagcgc tgctcgagag atctacgggt ggcatccctg tgacccctcc
     4021 ccagtgcctc tcctggccct ggaagttgcc actccagtgc ccaccagcct tgtcctaata
     4081 aaattaagtt gcatcatttt gtctgactag gtgtccttct ataatattat ggggtggagg
     4141 ggggtggtat ggagcaaggg gcaagttggg aagacaacct gtagggcctg cggggtctat
     4201 tgggaaccaa gctggagtgc agtggcacaa tcttggctca ctgcaatctc cgcctcctgg
     4261 gttcaagcga ttctcctgcc tcagcctccc gagttgttgg gattccaggc atgcatgacc
     4321 aggctcagct aatttttgtt tttttggtag agacggggtt tcaccatatt ggccaggctg
     4381 gtctccaact cctaatctca ggtgatctac ccaccttggc ctcccaaatt gctgggatta
     4441 caggcgtgaa ccactgctcc cttccctgtc cttctgattt tgtaggtaac cacgtgcgga
     4501 ccgagcggcc gcaggaaccc ctagtgatgg agttggccac tccctctctg cgcgctcgct
     4561 cgctcactga ggccgggcga ccaaaggtcg cccgacgccc gggctttgcc cgggcggcct
     4621 cagtgagcga gcgagcgcgc agctgcctgc aggggcgcct gatgcggtat tttctcctta
     4681 cgcatctgtg cggtatttca caccgcatan nnnnnnnnnn nnnnnnnnnn nnnnnnnnnn
     4741 nnnnnnnnnn nnnnnnnnnn nnnnnnnnnn nnnnnnnnnn nnnnnnnnnn nnnnnnnnnn
     4801 nnnntnnnnn nnnnnnnnnn nnnnnnnnnn nnnnnnnnnn nnnnnnnnnn ncnnnnnnnn
     4861 nnnnnnnnnn nnnnnnnnnn nnnnnnnnnn nnnnnnnnnn nnnnnnnnnn nnnnnnnnnn
     4921 nnnnnnnnnn nnnnnnnnnn nnnnnnnnnn nnnnnnnnnn nnnnnnnnnn nnnnnnnnnn
     4981 nnnnnnnnnn nnncctttga cgttggagtc cacgttcttt aatagtggac tcttgttcca
     5041 aactggaaca acactcaact ctatctcggg ctattctttt gatttataag ggattttgcc
     5101 gatttcggtc tattggttaa aaaatgagct gatttaacaa aaatttaacg cgaattttaa
     5161 caaaatatta acgtttacaa ttttatggtg cactctcagt acaatctgct ctgatgccgc
     5221 atagttaagc cagccccgac acccgccaac acccgctgac gcgccctgac gggcttgtct
     5281 gctcccggca tccgcttaca gacaagctgt gaccgtctcc gggagctgca tgtgtcagag
     5341 gttttcaccg tcatcaccga aacgcgcgag acgaaagggc ctcgtgatac gcctattttt
     5401 ataggttaat gtcatgataa taatggtttc ttagacgtca ggtggcactt ttcggggaaa
     5461 tgtgcgcgga acccctattt gtttattttt ctaaatacat tcaaatatgt atccgctcat
     5521 gagacaataa ccctgataaa tgcttcaata atattgaaaa aggaagagta tgagtattca
     5581 acatttccgt gtcgccctta ttcccttttt tgcggcattt tgccttcctg tttttgctca
     5641 cccagaaacg ctggtgaaag taaaagatgc tgaagatcag ttgggtgcac gagtgggtta
     5701 catcgaactg gatctcaaca gcggtaagat ccttgagagt tttcgccccg aagaacgttt
     5761 tccaatgatg agcactttta aagttctgct atgtggcgcg gtattatccc gtattgacgc
     5821 cgggcaagag caactcggtc gccgcataca ctattctcag aatgacttgg ttgagtactc
     5881 accagtcaca gaaaagcatc ttacggatgg catgacagta agagaattat gcagtgctgc
     5941 cataaccatg agtgataaca ctgcggccaa cttacttctg acaacgatcg gaggaccgaa
     6001 ggagctaacc gcttttttgc acaacatggg ggatcatgta actcgccttg atcgttggga
     6061 accggagctg aatgaagcca taccaaacga cgagcgtgac accacgatgc ctgtagcaat
     6121 ggcaacaacg ttgcgcaaac tattaactgg cgaactactt actctagctt cccggcaaca
     6181 attaatagac tggatggagg cggataaagt tgcaggacca cttctgcgct cggcccttcc
     6241 ggctggctgg tttattgctg ataaatctgg agccggtgag cgtgggtctc gcggtatcat
     6301 tgcagcactg gggccagatg gtaagccctc ccgtatcgta gttatctaca cgacggggag
     6361 tcaggcaact atggatgaac gaaatagaca gatcgctgag ataggtgcct cactgattaa
     6421 gcattggtaa ctgtcagacc aagtttactc atatatactt tagattgatt taaaacttca
     6481 tttttaattt aaaaggatct aggtgaagat cctttttgat aatctcatga ccaaaatccc
     6541 ttaacgtgag ttttcgttcc actgagcgtc agaccccgta gaaaagatca aaggatcttc
     6601 ttgagatcct ttttttctgc gcgtaatctg ctgcttgcaa acaaaaaaac caccgctacc
     6661 agcggtggtt tgtttgccgg atcaagagct accaactctt tttccgaagg taactggctt
     6721 cagcagagcg cagataccaa atactgttct tctagtgtag ccgtagttag gccaccactt
     6781 caagaactct gtagcaccgc ctacatacct cgctctgcta atcctgttac cagtggctgc
     6841 tgccagtggc gataagtcgt gtcttaccgg gttggactca agacgatagt taccggataa
     6901 ggcgcagcgg tcgggctgaa cggggggttc gtgcacacag cccagcttgg agcgaacgac
     6961 ctacaccgaa ctgagatacc tacagcgtga gctatgagaa agcgccacgc ttcccgaagg
     7021 gagaaaggcg gacaggtatc cggtaagcgg cagggtcgga acaggagagc gcacgaggga
     7081 gcttccaggg ggaaacgcct ggtatcttta tagtcctgtc gggtttcgcc acctctgact
     7141 tgagcgtcga tttttgtgat gctcgtcagg ggggcggagc ctatggaaaa acgccagcaa
     7201 cgcggccttt ttacggttcc tggccttttg ctggcctttt gctcacatgt cctgca
//
