[The description below was written by a language model from this plasmid's Addgene catalogue record and the feature table of its GenBank file.]
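Description:
pAAV-Ef1a-DIO hChR2(E123T/T159C)-EYFP is a 7,256 bp AAV transfer plasmid built on the Stratagene pAAV backbone, modified by addition of an EF1a promoter, lox sites and a WPRE. It is maintained in E. coli through a high-copy ColE1/pUC-type origin with ampicillin selection (bla), and it also carries an f1 phage origin. Two AAV2 inverted terminal repeats flank the expression cassette. These are the only cis elements needed to replicate and package the intervening DNA into recombinant AAV particles when rep, cap and helper functions are supplied in trans.

The payload is a humanized channelrhodopsin-2 fragment from Chlamydomonas reinhardtii carrying the E123T and T159C substitutions, fused at its C terminus to EYFP. The automated feature table labels this opsin reading frame as ChR2(H134R), which probably reflects similarity-based annotation, since the catalogue entry specifies the E123T/T159C mutant. The fusion lies in reverse orientation relative to the human EF-1-alpha promoter (with its intron A). It sits between two pairs of incompatible recombination sites, lox2272 and loxP, arranged as a double-floxed inverted open reading frame (DIO). Without Cre, only antisense transcript is produced. Cre first inverts the cassette through one lox pair and then excises a site of the other pair, which locks the coding sequence in the sense orientation for stable expression. A WPRE downstream enhances transcript stability and expression, and a human growth hormone polyadenylation signal terminates the message. The construct is intended for viral delivery and light-driven activation of Cre-defined mammalian cell populations in optogenetic experiments, with EYFP fluorescence marking the expressing cells.
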