Addgene plasmid #35509: pAAV-Ef1a-DIO hChR2(E123T/T159C)-EYFP
Purpose: AAV expression of EF1a-driven, Cre-dependent, humanized channelrhodopsin E123T/T159C mutant fused to EYFP for optogenetic activation.
Depositing lab: Karl Deisseroth. Depositing organization: Stanford University. Publication: Principles for applying optogenetic tools derived from direct comparative analysis of microbial opsins. Mattis J, Tye KM, Ferenczi EA, Ramakrishnan C, O'Shea DJ, Prakash R, Gunaydin LA, Hyun M, Fenno LE, Gradinaru V, Yizhar O, Deisseroth K. Nat Methods. 2011 Dec 18;9(2):159-72. doi: 10.1038/nmeth.1808. PubMed 22179551.
Backbone
  Vector backbone: pAAV
  Backbone manufacturer: Stratagene
  Backbone size w/o insert (bp): 5605
  Modifications to backbone: Addition of an Ef1a promoter, lox sites and WPRE
  Vector type: Mammalian Expression, AAV
Growth in bacteria
  Bacterial resistance: Ampicillin, 100 μg/mL
  Growth temperature: 37°C
  Growth strain: NEB Stable
  Copy number: High Copy
Gene/Insert
  Gene/Insert name: hChR2
  Species: Chlamydomonas reinhardtii
  Insert size (bp): 1661
  Mutation: E123T and T159C
  Promoter: Ef1a
  Tag / fusion protein: EYFP (C terminal on insert)
  Cloning method: Restriction Enzyme; 5′ cloning site AscI (not destroyed); 3′ cloning site NheI (not destroyed)
  Sequencing primers: 5′ CACCCACACAAAGGAAAAGGGCC; 3′ GCAATAGCATGATACAAAGG
Terms and licenses: Academic/Nonprofit Terms; Industry Terms: Not Available to Industry
How to cite: pAAV-Ef1a-DIO hChR2(E123T/T159C)-EYFP was a gift from Karl Deisseroth (Addgene plasmid # 35509 ; http://n2t.net/addgene:35509 ; RRID:Addgene_35509) For viral preps, please replace (Addgene plasmid # 35509) in the above sentence with: (Addgene viral prep # 35509-AAV5) or (Addgene viral prep # 35509-AAV9)
