>Addgene plasmid #35509 | pAAV-Ef1a-DIO hChR2(E123T/T159C)-EYFP | addgene partial sequence | sequence record 46107 | EGFP-C 5'-CATGGTCCTGCTGGAGTTCGTG-3'
ATAGGGCGCGCCATAACTTCGTATAATGTATGCTATACGAAGTTATTAAGAGGTTTCATATTGCTAATAG
CAGCTACAATCCAGCTACCATTCTGCATAACTTCGTATAAAGTATCCTATACGAAGTTATTCCGGAGTCG
ACTCTAGAGGATCCGGTACCTCACGACACCTGAAATGGAAGAAAAAAACTTTGAACCACTGTCTGAGGCT
TGAGAATGAACCAAGATCCAAACTCAAAAAGGGCAAATTCCAAGGAGAATTACATCAAGTGCCAAGCTGG
CCTAACTTCAGTCTCCACCCACTCAGTGTGGGGAAACTCCATCGCATAAAACCCCTCCCCCCAACCTAAA
GACGACGTACTCCAAAAGCTCGAGAACTAATCGAGGTGCCTGGACGGCGCCCGGTACTCCGTGGAGTCAC
ATGAAGCGACGGCTGAGGACGGAAAGGCCCTTTTCCTTTGTGTGGGTGACTCACCCGCCCGCTCTCCCGA
GCGCCGCGTCCTCCATTTTGAGCTCCCTGCAGCAGGGCCGGGAAGCGGCCATCTTTCCGCTCACGCAACT
GGTGCCGACCGGGCCAGCCTTGCCGCCCAGGGCGGGGCGATACACGGCGGCGCGAGGCCAGGCACCAGAG
CAGGCCGGCCAGCTTGAGACTACCCCCGTCCGATTCTCGGTGGCCGCGCTCGCAGGCCCCGCCTCGCCGA
ACATGTGCGCTGGGACGCACGGGCCCCGTCGCCGCCCGCGGCCCCAAAAACCGAAATACCAGTGTGCAGA
TCTTGGCCCGCATTTACAAGACTATCTTGCCAGAAAAAAAGCGTCGCAGCAGGTCATCAAAAATTTTAAA
TGGCTAGAGACTTATCGAAAGCA
