>Addgene plasmid #35509 | pAAV-Ef1a-DIO hChR2(E123T/T159C)-EYFP | addgene partial sequence | sequence record 46108 | WPRE-R 5'-CATAGCGTAAAAGGAGCAACA-3'
TCCAATTTTGTAATCCAGAGGTTGATTATCGATAAGCTTGATATCGAATTCATAACTTCGTATAGCATAC
ATTATACGAAGTTATTCTTTGCACCATTCTAAAGAATAACAGTGATAATTTCTGGGTTAAGGCAAATAAC
TTCGTATAGGATACTTTATACGAAGTTATGCTAGCCACCATGGACTATGGCGGCGCTTTGTCTGCCGTCG
GACGCGAACTTTTGTTCGTTACTAATCCTGTGGTGGTGAACGGGTCCGTCCTGGTCCCTGAGGATCAATG
TTACTGTGCCGGATGGATTGAATCTCGCGGCACGAACGGCGCTCAGACCGCGTCAAATGTCCTGCAGTGG
CTTGCAGCAGGATTCAGCATTTTGCTGCTGATGTTCTATGCCTACCAAACCTGGAAATCTACATGCGGCT
GGGAGGAGATCTATGTGTGCGCCATTGAAATGGTTAAGGTGATTCTCGAGTTCTTTTTTGAGTTTAAGAA
TCCCTCTATGCTCTACCTTGCCACAGGACACCGGGTGCAGTGGCTGCGCTATGCAACCTGGCTGCTCACT
TGTCCTGTCATCCTTATCCACCTGAGCAACCTCACCGGCCTGAGCAACGACTACAGCAGGAGAACCATGG
GACTCCTTGTCTCAGACATCGGGTGTATCGTGTGGGGGGCTACCAGCGCCATGGCAACCGGCTATGTTAA
AGTCATCTTCTTTTGTCTTGGATTGTGCTATGGCGCGAACACATTTTTTCACGCCGCCAAAGCATATATC
GAGGGTTATCATACTGTGCCAAAGGGTCGGTGCCGCCAGGTCGTGACCGGCATGGCATGGCTGTTTTTCG
TGAGCTGGGGTATGTTCCCAATTCTCTTCATTTTGGGGCCCGAAGGTTTTGGCGTCCTGAGCGTCTATGG
